>Addgene plasmid #159975 | AAV-Synapsin-NLS-YPET-optoNES.F434L-WPRE | addgene full sequence | sequence record 315020 | Addgene NGS Result
CCTGCAGGCAGCTGCGCGCTCGCTCGCTCACTGAGGCCGCCCGGGCGTCGGGCGACCTTTGGTCGCCCGG
CCTCAGTGAGCGAGCGAGCGCGCAGAGAGGGAGTGGCCAACTCCATCACTAGGGGTTCCTGCGGCCGCAC
GCGTGTGTCTAGACTGCAGAGGGCCCTGCGTATGAGTGCAAGTGGGTTTTAGGACCAGGATGAGGCGGGG
TGGGGGTGCCTACCTGACGACCGACCCCGACCCACTGGACAAGCACCCAACCCCCATTCCCCAAATTGCG
CATCCCCTATCAGAGAGGGGGAGGGGAAACAGGATGCGGCGAGGCGCGTGCGCACTGCCAGCTTCAGCAC
CGCGGACAGTGCCTTCGCCCCCGCCTGGCGGCGCGCGCCACCGCCGCCTCAGCACTGAAGGCGCGCTGAC
GTCACTCGCCGGTCCCCCGCAAACTCCCCTTCCCGGCCACCTTGGTCGCGTCCGCGCCGCCGCCGGCCCA
GCCGGACCGCACCACGCGAGGCGCGAGATAGGGGGGCACGGGCGCGACCATCTGCGCTGCGGCGCCGGCG
ACTCAGCGCTGCCTCAGTCTGCGGTGGGCAGCGGAGGAGTCGTGTCGTGCCTGAGAGCGCAGTCGAGAAG
GTACAGCTAGCCGCCACCATGGCCGCAGCAAAGCGCGTGAAGCTAGACCTACCGGTCGTGAGCAAGGGCG
AGGAGCTGTTCACCGGGGTGGTGCCCATCCTGGTCGAGCTGGACGGCGACGTAAACGGCCACAAGTTCAG
CGTGTCCGGCGAGGGCGAGGGCGATGCCACCTACGGCAAGCTGACCCTGAAGCTTCTATGCACCACCGGC
AAGCTGCCCGTGCCCTGGCCCACCCTCGTGACCACCCTGGGCTACGGCCTGCAGTGCTTCGCCCGCTACC
CCGACCACATGAAGCAGCACGACTTCTTCAAGTCCGCCATGCCCGAAGGCTACGTCCAGGAGCGCACCAT
CTTCTTCAAGGACGACGGCAACTACAAGACCCGCGCCGAGGTGAAGTTCGAGGGCGACACCCTGGTGAAC
CGCATCGAGCTGAAGGGCATCGACTTCAAGGAGGACGGCAACATCCTGGGGCACAAGCTGGAGTACAACT
ACAACAGCCACAACGTCTATATCACCGCCGACAAGCAGAAGAACGGCATCAAGGCCAACTTCAAGATCCG
CCACAACATCGAGGACGGCGGCGTGCAGCTCGCCGACCACTACCAGCAGAACACCCCCATCGGCGACGGC
CCCGTGCTGCTGCCCGACAACCACTACCTGAGCTACCAGTCCGCCCTGTTCAAAGACCCCAACGAGAAGC
GCGATCACATGGTCCTGCTGGAGTTCCTGACCGCCGCCGGGATCACTGAGGGCATGAACGAGCTGTACAA
GTCCGGACTCAGATCTCGAGCTCAAGCTTCGAATTCACTGGCAACAACACTGGAGAGAATCGAGAAAAAC
TTCGTCATCACCGACCCTAGACTGCCCGATAATCCTATCATCTTCGCCTCCGACTCACTCCTCCAGCTCA
CTGAGTACTCTCGGGAGGAAATTCTGGGCCGGAATTGCCGGTTCCTCCAGGGACCTGAAACCGATAGAGC
CACTGTCCGAAAAATCCGGGATGCCATCGACAATCAGACTGAGGTGACCGTCCAGCTCATCAATTACACC
AAATCTGGCAAAAAATTCTGGAACCTGTTCCACCTCCAGCCTATGAGAGATCAGAAGGGCGACGTCCAGT
ACTTTATTGGCGTCCAGCTGGATGGAACTGAACATGTGAGGGACGCTGCAGAACGAGAGGGCGTGATGCT
CATCAAAAAAACCGCCGAAAACATCGATGAGCTGCTGAAGGAGCTGGCCGACCTGAACCTGGACTAGGGA
TCCGCGGCCGCTAGATAACTGAAATCAACCTCTGGATTACAAAATTTGTGAAAGATTGACTGGTATTCTT
AACTATGTTGCTCCTTTTACGCTATGTGGATACGCTGCTTTAATGCCTTTGTATCATGCTATTGCTTCCC
GTATGGCCTTCATTTTCTCCTCCTTGTATAAATCCTGGTTGCTGTCTCTTTATGAGGAGTTGTGGCCCGT
TGTCAGGCAACGTGGCGTGGTGTGCACTGTGTTTGCTGACGCAACCCCCACTGGTTGGGGCATTGCCACC
ACCTGTCAGCTCCTTTCCGGGACTTTCGCTTTCCCCCTCCCTATTGCCACGGCGGAACTCATCGCCGCCT
GCCTTGCCCGCTGCTGGACAGGGGCTCGGCTGTTGGGCACTGACAATTCCGTGGTGTTGTCGGGGAAATC
ATCGTCCTTTCCTTGGCTGCTCGCCTATGTTGCCACCTGGATTCTGCGCGGGACGTCCTTCTGCTACGTC
CCTTCGGCCCTCAATCCAGCGGACCTTCCTTCCCGCGGCCTGCTGCCGGCTCTGCGGCCTCTTCCGCGTC
TTCGCCTTCGCCCTCAGACGAGTCGGATCTCCCTTTGGGCCGCCTCCCCGCATCGATTGTACCGCGGGCC
CGGGATCTACGGGTGGCATCCCTGTGACCCCTCCCCAGTGCCTCTCCTGGCCCTGGAAGTTGCCACTCCA
GTGCCCACCAGCCTTGTCCTAATAAAATTAAGTTGCATCATTTTGTCTGACTAGGTGTCCTTCTATAATA
TTATGGGGTGGAGGGGGGTGGTATGGAGCAAGGGGCAAGTTGGGAAGACAACCTGTAGGGCCTGCGGGGT
CTATTGGGAACCAAGCTGGAGTGCAGTGGCACAATCTTGGCTCACTGCAATCTCCGCCTCCTGGGTTCAA
GCGATTCTCCTGCCTCAGCCTCCCGAGTTGTTGGGATTCCAGGCATGCATGACCAGGCTCAGCTAATTTT
TGTTTTTTTGGTAGAGACGGGGTTTCACCATATTGGCCAGGCTGGTCTCCAACTCCTAATCTCAGGTGAT
CTACCCACCTTGGCCTCCCAAATTGCTGGGATTACAGGCGTGAACCACTGCTCCCTTCCCTGTCCTTCTG
ATTTTGTAGGTAACCACGTGCGGACCGAGCGGCCGCAGGAACCCCTAGTGATGGAGTTGGCCACTCCCTC
TCTGCGCGCTCGCTCGCTCACTGAGGCCGGGCGACCAAAGGTCGCCCGACGCCCGGGCTTTGCCCGGGCG
GCCTCAGTGAGCGAGCGAGCGCGCAGCTGCCTGCAGGGGCGCCTGATGCGGTATTTTCTCCTTACGCATC
TGTGCGGTATTTCACACCGCATA
[95 nt withheld, positions 3244-3338]
T
[46 nt withheld, positions 3340-3385]
C
[141 nt withheld, positions 3387-3527]
CCTTTGACGTTGGAGTCCACGTTCTTT
[37 nt withheld, positions 3555-3591]
ACTCTATCTCGGGCTATTCTTTTGATTTATAAGGGATTTTGCCGATTTCGGTCTATTGGTTAAAAAATGA
GCTGATTTAACAAAAATTTAACGCGAATTTTAACAAAATATTAACGTTTACAATTTTATGGTGCACTCTC
AGTACAATCTGCTCTGATGCCGCATAGTTAAGCCAGCCCCGACACCCGCCAACACCCGCTGACGCGCCCT
GACGGGCTTGTCTGCTCCCGGCATCCGCTTACAGACAAGCTGTGACCGTCTCCGGGAGCTGCATGTGTCA
GAGGTTTTCACCGTCATCACCGAAACGCGCGAGACGAAAGGGCCTCGTGATACGCCTATTTTTATAGGTT
AATGTCATGATAATAATGGTTTCTTAGACGTCAGGTGGCACTTTTCGGGGAAATGTGCGCGGAACCCCTA
TTTGTTTATTTTTCTAAATACATTCAAATATGTATCCGCTCATGAGACAATAACCCTGATAAATGCTTCA
ATAATATTGAAAAAGGAAGAGTATGAGTATTCAACATTTCCGTGTCGCCCTTATTCCCTTTTTTGCGGCA
TTTTGCCTTCCTGTTTTTGCTCACCCAGAAACGCTGGTGAAAGTAAAAGATGCTGAAGATCAGTTGGGTG
CACGAGTGGGTTACATCGAACTGGATCTCAACAGCGGTAAGATCCTTGAGAGTTTTCGCCCCGAAGAACG
TTTTCCAATGATGAGCACTTTTAAAGTTCTGCTATGTGGCGCGGTATTATCCCGTATTGACGCCGGGCAA
GAGCAACTCGGTCGCCGCATACACTATTCTCAGAATGACTTGGTTGAGTACTCACCAGTCACAGAAAAGC
ATCTTACGGATGGCATGACAGTAAGAGAATTATGCAGTGCTGCCATAACCATGAGTGATAACACTGCGGC
CAACTTACTTCTGACAACGATCGGAGGACCGAAGGAGCTAACCGCTTTTTTGCACAACATGGGGGATCAT
GTAACTCGCCTTGATCGTTGGGAACCGGAGCTGAATGAAGCCATACCAAACGACGAGCGTGACACCACGA
TGCCTGTAGCAATGGCAACAACGTTGCGCAAACTATTAACTGGCGAACTACTTACTCTAGCTTCCCGGCA
ACAATTAATAGACTGGATGGAGGCGGATAAAGTTGCAGGACCACTTCTGCGCTCGGCCCTTCCGGCTGGC
TGGTTTATTGCTGATAAATCTGGAGCCGGTGAGCGTGGGTCTCGCGGTATCATTGCAGCACTGGGGCCAG
ATGGTAAGCCCTCCCGTATCGTAGTTATCTACACGACGGGGAGTCAGGCAACTATGGATGAACGAAATAG
ACAGATCGCTGAGATAGGTGCCTCACTGATTAAGCATTGGTAACTGTCAGACCAAGTTTACTCATATATA
CTTTAGATTGATTTAAAACTTCATTTTTAATTTAAAAGGATCTAGGTGAAGATCCTTTTTGATAATCTCA
TGACCAAAATCCCTTAACGTGAGTTTTCGTTCCACTGAGCGTCAGACCCCGTAGAAAAGATCAAAGGATC
TTCTTGAGATCCTTTTTTTCTGCGCGTAATCTGCTGCTTGCAAACAAAAAAACCACCGCTACCAGCGGTG
GTTTGTTTGCCGGATCAAGAGCTACCAACTCTTTTTCCGAAGGTAACTGGCTTCAGCAGAGCGCAGATAC
CAAATACTGTTCTTCTAGTGTAGCCGTAGTTAGGCCACCACTTCAAGAACTCTGTAGCACCGCCTACATA
CCTCGCTCTGCTAATCCTGTTACCAGTGGCTGCTGCCAGTGGCGATAAGTCGTGTCTTACCGGGTTGGAC
TCAAGACGATAGTTACCGGATAAGGCGCAGCGGTCGGGCTGAACGGGGGGTTCGTGCACACAGCCCAGCT
TGGAGCGAACGACCTACACCGAACTGAGATACCTACAGCGTGAGCTATGAGAAAGCGCCACGCTTCCCGA
AGGGAGAAAGGCGGACAGGTATCCGGTAAGCGGCAGGGTCGGAACAGGAGAGCGCACGAGGGAGCTTCCA
GGGGGAAACGCCTGGTATCTTTATAGTCCTGTCGGGTTTCGCCACCTCTGACTTGAGCGTCGATTTTTGT
GATGCTCGTCAGGGGGGCGGAGCCTATGGAAAAACGCCAGCAACGCGGCCTTTTTACGGTTCCTGGCCTT
TTGCTGGCCTTTTGCTCACATGT
Features (pLannotate 1.2.2; 17 found; start..end, strand, type, name):
     12..39      +  repeat_region  AAV2 ITR (fragment): inverted terminal repeat of adeno-associated virus serotype 2 inverted
     68..95      +  repeat_region  AAV2 ITR (fragment): inverted terminal repeat of adeno-associated virus serotype 2 inverted
    175..622     +  promoter       hSyn promoter: human synapsin I promoter; confers neuron-specific expression (Kügler et al., 2003)
    688..1401    +  CDS            YPet: YPet is a basic (constitutively fluorescent) yellow fluorescent protein published in 2005, derived from Aequorea victoria. It has moderate acid sensitivity.
   1402..1436    +  misc_feature   MCS (fragment): multiple cloning site
   1459..1776    +  CDS            miniSOG: miniSOG is a basic (constitutively fluorescent) cyan fluorescent protein published in 2011, derived from Arabidopsis thaliana. It requires the cofactor flavin for fluorescence.
   1913..2501    +  misc_feature   WPRE: woodchuck hepatitis virus posttranscriptional regulatory element
   2509..2527    +  misc_feature   MCS (fragment): multiple cloning site
   2531..3007    +  polyA_signal   hGH poly(A) signal: human growth hormone polyadenylation signal
   3047..3187    +  repeat_region  AAV2 ITR: inverted terminal repeat of adeno-associated virus serotype 2 inverted
   3192..3243    -  misc_feature   bom (fragment): basis of mobility region from pBR322
   3262..3717    +  rep_origin     f1 ori (sequence partly withheld): f1 bacteriophage origin of replication; arrow indicates direction of (+) strand synthesis
   3718..3767    -  misc_feature   bom (fragment): basis of mobility region from pBR322
   3869..3904    -  CDS            rop (fragment): Rop protein, which maintains plasmids at low copy number; rop
   3999..4103    +  promoter       AmpR promoter: bla
   4104..4964    +  CDS            AmpR: β-lactamase; bla; confers resistance to ampicillin, carbenicillin, and related antibiotics
   5135..5723    +  rep_origin     ori: high-copy-number ColE1/pMB1/pBR322/pUC origin of replication
