[The description below was written by a language model from this plasmid's Addgene catalogue record and pLannotate feature annotations shown in this document.]
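Description:
AAV-Synapsin-NLS-YPET-optoNES.F434L-WPRE is an adeno-associated virus transfer plasmid for neuron-targeted mammalian expression of a light-controlled nuclear export reporter. It is maintained in bacteria through a high-copy ColE1/pUC-type origin and selected with ampicillin via the β-lactamase gene; an f1 phage origin is also present. The expression cassette is flanked by AAV2 inverted terminal repeats, which allow it to be packaged into recombinant AAV particles. The annotation finds a full-length ITR on the downstream side but only short fragments on the upstream side. This may reflect the difficulty of sequencing and annotating these repeats, and the recorded use of a recombination-deficient growth strain fits their known instability.

The roughly 1.25 kb synthetic insert is driven by the human synapsin I promoter, which restricts expression to neurons. It encodes a nuclear localisation signal, the yellow fluorescent protein YPet, and the optoNES module carrying an F434L substitution. The automated annotation labels the region after YPet as miniSOG. That probably reflects sequence similarity, since miniSOG is itself derived from a plant phototropin LOV2 domain and the associated publication concerns LOV2-based actuators; the NLS and the export signal are not annotated separately. Downstream, a WPRE enhances transcript stability and expression, and the human growth hormone polyadenylation signal terminates the message.

The stated purpose is optical regulation of nuclear export with a shorter relaxation time, which is attributed to the F434L variant. In such a design, the constitutive NLS would presumably hold the fusion in the nucleus until illumination exposes the export signal, with YPet reporting its location. The depositor notes that the constructs are modular and were assembled iteratively.
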