Addgene plasmid #159975: AAV-Synapsin-NLS-YPET-optoNES.F434L-WPRE
Purpose: optical regulation of nuclear export with shorter relaxation time
Depositing lab: Michael Courtney. Depositing organization: Turku Bioscience Centre. Publication: Resonance energy transfer sensitises and monitors in situ switching of LOV2-based optogenetic actuators. Li LL, Klein FM, Li Greci L, Popinigis A, Freudenberg F, Courtney MJ. Nat Commun. 2020 Oct 9;11(1):5107. doi: 10.1038/s41467-020-18816-8. PubMed 33037199.
Backbone
  Vector backbone: AAV
  Backbone size w/o insert (bp): 4543
  Vector type: Mammalian Expression, AAV
Growth in bacteria
  Bacterial resistance: Ampicillin, 100 μg/mL
  Growth temperature: 37°C
  Growth strain: NEB Stable
  Copy number: High Copy
Gene/Insert
  Gene/Insert name: NLS-YPET-optoNES.F434L
  Species: Synthetic
  Insert size (bp): 1250
  Mutation: F434L
  Promoter: hSyn1
  Cloning method: Restriction Enzyme; 5′ cloning site multiple; modular (not destroyed); 3′ cloning site multiple; modular (unknown if destroyed)
  Sequencing primers: 5′ 3'Syn-fwd; 3′ WPRE-
Terms and licenses: Academic/Nonprofit Terms; Industry Terms: Not Available to Industry
Depositor comments: Constructs are multipart, modular and generated iteratively.
How to cite: AAV-Synapsin-NLS-YPET-optoNES.F434L-WPRE was a gift from Michael Courtney (Addgene plasmid # 159975 ; http://n2t.net/addgene:159975 ; RRID:Addgene_159975)
